Addgene plasmid #119059: pVC-Ds-Pax3a_enh5-E1b:eGFP-Ds
Purpose: Fluorescent vector with zebrafish pax3a enhancer 5 (strong activity)
Depositing lab: Tatjana Sauka-Spengler. Depositing organization: University of Oxford. Publication: Ac/Ds transposition for CRISPR/dCas9-SID4x epigenome modulation in zebrafish. Chong-Morrison V, Mayes S, Simoes FC, Senanayake U, Carroll DS, Riley PR, Wilson SW, Sauka-Spengler T. Biol Open. 2023 Jun 15;12(6):bio059995. doi: 10.1242/bio.059995. Epub 2023 Jun 27. PubMed 37367831.
Backbone
  Vector backbone: Unknown
  Backbone size w/o insert (bp): 3858
  Total vector size (bp): 5999
  Vector type: Bacterial Expression
Growth in bacteria
  Bacterial resistance: Ampicillin, 100 μg/mL
  Growth temperature: 37°C
  Growth strain: DH5alpha
  Copy number: High Copy
Gene/Insert
  Gene/Insert name: pax3a_enh5-E1b:eGFP
  Species: D. rerio (zebrafish)
  Insert size (bp): 2141
  Promoter: E1b minimal promoter
  Cloning method: Gibson Cloning
  Sequencing primers: 5′ ATCCCGTACCGACCGTTATC
Resource information
  A portion of this plasmid was derived from a plasmid made by: Plasmid #37846 (N. Ahituv) and parts of plasmid obtained directly from the authors listed, via MTA dated 27th August 2012.
Terms and licenses: Academic/Nonprofit Terms; Industry Terms: Not Available to Industry
Depositor comments: A. Emelyanov and S. Parinov. Mifepristone-inducible LexPR system to drive and control gene expression in transgenic zebrafish. Developmental Biology, 320(1):113– 121, 2008. ISSN 00121606. doi: 10.1016/j.ydbio.2008.04.042. A. Emelyanov, Y. Gao, N. I. Naqvi, and S. Parinov. Trans-kingdom transposition of the maize Dissociation element. Genetics, 174(3):1095–1104, 2006. ISSN 00166731. doi: 10.1534/genetics.106.061184. Please visit https://www.biorxiv.org/content/10.1101/450684v2 for bioRxiv preprint.
How to cite: pVC-Ds-Pax3a_enh5-E1b:eGFP-Ds was a gift from Tatjana Sauka-Spengler (Addgene plasmid # 119059 ; http://n2t.net/addgene:119059 ; RRID:Addgene_119059)
