[The description below was written by a language model from this plasmid's Addgene catalogue record and pLannotate feature annotations shown in this document.]
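Description:
pVC-Ds-Pax3a_enh5-E1b:eGFP-Ds is a roughly 6 kb enhancer-reporter plasmid for zebrafish transgenesis by the maize Ac/Ds transposon system. The repository lists the backbone as unknown and the vector type as bacterial expression. However, the annotated features (T7 and T3 promoters flanking the cloning region, lac promoter/operator, a lacZα fragment and an f1 ori) resemble a standard phagemid-type cloning vector. In practice the bacterial elements serve only for propagation. It replicates in E. coli from a high-copy ColE1/pUC origin and is selected with ampicillin through the AmpR β-lactamase gene.

The payload is a 2.1 kb cassette assembled by Gibson cloning, in which zebrafish pax3a enhancer 5, described by the depositor as having strong activity, is placed upstream of the E1b minimal promoter. The feature table detects the promoter only as a short minimal TATA-box fragment. On its own this promoter has low basal activity, so EGFP expression depends on the enhancer and reports its spatial and temporal activity. A rabbit β-globin intron lies between the promoter and the EGFP coding sequence, an arrangement generally used to improve transcript processing and expression. An SV40 polyadenylation signal terminates the transcript.

As the name indicates, the cassette is flanked by Ds (Dissociation) element ends. The automated annotation does not label these directly, although a small maize-derived fragment upstream of the enhancer is consistent with Ds sequence. When Ac transposase is supplied in trans, the Ds ends allow the reporter to be excised and integrated into the genome. The plasmid is used to assay enhancer activity in zebrafish embryos, and it comes from a study applying Ac/Ds transposition to CRISPR/dCas9-based epigenome modulation.
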