Features (pLannotate 1.2.2; 17 found; start..end, strand, type, name):
    105..123     +  promoter       T7 promoter: promoter for bacteriophage T7 RNA polymerase
    337..387     -  CDS            YAC9_MAIZE (fragment): Protein predicted: Swiss-Prot protein existence level 4. From Zea mays (Maize).
   1103..1120    +  promoter       minP (fragment): minimal TATA-box promoter with low basal activity
   1189..1761    +  intron         β-globin intron: intron from rabbit β-globin gene
   1841..2560    +  CDS            EGFP: the original enhanced GFP (Yang et al., 1996) mammalian codon-optimized
   2663..2747    +  CDS            large T antigen (fragment): large T antigen from SV40 (simian virus 40)
   2770..2851    +  polyA_signal   SV40 poly(A) signal: SV40 polyadenylation signal
   3286..3304    -  promoter       T3 promoter: promoter for bacteriophage T3 RNA polymerase
   3349..3365    -  protein_bind   lac operator: The lac repressor binds to the lac operator to inhibit transcription in E. coli. This inhibition can be relieved by adding lactose or isopropyl-β-D-thiogalactopyranoside (IPTG). lac repressor encoded by lacI
   3373..3403    -  promoter       lac promoter: promoter for the E. coli lac operon
   3418..3439    -  protein_bind   CAP binding site: CAP binding activates transcription in the presence of cAMP. E. coli catabolite activator protein
   3452..3544    -  CDS            lacI (fragment): lac repressor; lacI; The lac repressor binds to the lac operator to inhibit transcription in E. coli. This inhibition can be relieved by adding lactose or isopropyl-β-D-thiogalactopyranoside (IPTG).
   3727..4315    -  rep_origin     ori: high-copy-number ColE1/pMB1/pBR322/pUC origin of replication
   4486..5346    -  CDS            AmpR: β-lactamase; bla; confers resistance to ampicillin, carbenicillin, and related antibiotics
   5347..5451    -  promoter       AmpR promoter: bla
   5504..5932    -  rep_origin     f1 ori (sequence partly withheld): f1 bacteriophage origin of replication; arrow indicates direction of (+) strand synthesis
   5937..97      -  CDS            lacZα (fragment) (across the origin): LacZα fragment of β-galactosidase; lacZ fragment
>Addgene plasmid #119059 | pVC-Ds-Pax3a_enh5-E1b:eGFP-Ds | addgene full sequence | sequence record 234981 | Addgene NGS Result
TACGCCAGCTGGCGAAAGGGGGATGTGCTGCAAGGCGATTAAGTTGGGTAACGCCAGGGTTTTCCCAGTC
ACGACGTTGTAAAACGACGGCCAGTGAGCGCGCGTAATACGACTCACTATAGGGCGAATTGGGTACCCGA
CGCAGGGATGAAAGTAGGATGGGAAAATCCCGTACCGACCGTTATCGTATAACCGATTTTGTTAGTTTTA
TCCCGATCGATTTCGAACCCGAGGTAAAAAACGAAAACGGAACGGAAACGGGATATACAAAACGGTAAAC
GGAAACGGAAACGGTAGAGCTAGTTTCCCGACCGTTTCACCGGGATCCCGTTTTTAATCGGGATGATCCC
GTTTCGTTACCGTATTTTCTAATTCGGGATGACTGCAACAGATCCCTCGACTCGAGTTTACGTACCGCTA
GCCACACAATTGTCCCAACACAAATCGATTAAATTAAAATAATCGTTTTATTTTTAATCCACTTCAATTT
GTAAAAACAATTAATTAAAAAAGTAGTTTGAACAAGCAGCAAAAGTAATATTTTCAGTATACAAAGCGCC
AAAAGCACTGCAGATAATTTCTTATTTGTTTTTGCGCCCTCTTGCGGACAGAAGAATATTGCAGGGAAAG
CCGCTTTGAGAGGTGCGTGAATCTTCATGTCTCTCCGGCTTTACCACCTGCAGAGAGGAGCGCTACTGGT
AGCCATGATCACCTGAGAGCAATAATGCCGGAGCTCAGGCCCCGGGGCCAAGGTTCACCGCGGGGGCAAT
AAACTCCTGTCCCCCTGCCATCATGTAAAGACATTACCGCGCCCTGCGGCCCTCACAACAAACACTCCAT
TTCCAAAGGCTCTCTGCCGCTTACTGGGTCGCTTTATTTACCCTGTGTCATGCAAAAGTCTTAATTTCCT
TTGAATCCCAGTGCTGCTGTATTGCCTTGAGTTACTTACATTCATTACCACCGTTTAATTAGTACCATCA
AACGCTTCACGGTTTACAGTGGCTCAATGTGACATTAGTCGAGACTGTTAAACTCATTAGCAAATACTGA
TAAGGGGGTAAAGGTGAGATGGCTGCTAGCAAGCTTGCGGCGATATCGACTCTAGAGGGTATATAATGGA
TCCCATCGCGTCTCAGCCTCACTTTGAGCTCCTCCACACGAATTTCGACCGATCCTGAGAACTTCAGGGT
GAGTTTGGGGACCCTTGATTGTTCTTTCTTTTTCGCTATTGTAAAATTCATGTTATATGGAGGGGGCAAA
GTTTTCAGGGTGTTGTTTAGAATGGGAAGATGTCCCTTGTATCACCATGGACCCTCATGATAATTTTGTT
TCTTTCACTTTCTACTCTGTTGACAACCATTGTCTCCTCTTATTTTCTTTTCATTTTCTGTAACTTTTTC
GTTAAACTTTAGCTTGCATTTGTAACGAATTTTTAAATTCACTTTTGTTTATTTGTCAGATTGTAAGTAC
TTTCTCTAATCACTTTTTTTTCAAGGCAATCAGGGTATATTATATTGTACTTCAGCACAGTTTTAGAGAA
CAATTGTTATAATTAAATGATAAGGTAGAATATTTCTGCATATAAATTCTGGCTGGCGTGGAAATATTCT
TATTGGTAGAAACAACTACACCCTGGTCATCATCCTGCCTTTCTCTTTATGGTTACAATGATATACACTG
TTTGAGATGAGGATAAAATACTCTGAGTCCAAACCGGGCCCCTCTGCTAACCATGTTCATGCCTTCTTCT
CTTTCCTACAGCTCCTGGGCAACGTGCTGGTTGTTGTGCTGTCTCATCATTTTGGCAAAGAATTCCTCGA
CGGATCCACCGGTCGCCACCATGGTGAGCAAGGGCGAGGAGCTGTTCACCGGGGTGGTGCCCATCCTGGT
CGAGCTGGACGGCGACGTAAACGGCCACAAGTTCAGCGTGTCCGGCGAGGGCGAGGGCGATGCCACCTAC
GGCAAGCTGACCCTGAAGTTCATCTGCACCACCGGCAAGCTGCCCGTGCCCTGGCCCACCCTCGTGACCA
CCCTGACCTACGGCGTGCAGTGCTTCAGCCGCTACCCCGACCACATGAAGCAGCACGACTTCTTCAAGTC
CGCCATGCCCGAAGGCTACGTCCAGGAGCGCACCATCTTCTTCAAGGACGACGGCAACTACAAGACCCGC
GCCGAGGTGAAGTTCGAGGGCGACACCCTGGTGAACCGCATCGAGCTGAAGGGCATCGACTTCAAGGAGG
ACGGCAACATCCTGGGGCACAAGCTGGAGTACAACTACAACAGCCACAACGTCTATATCATGGCCGACAA
GCAGAAGAACGGCATCAAGGTGAACTTCAAGATCCGCCACAACATCGAGGACGGCAGCGTGCAGCTCGCC
GACCACTACCAGCAGAACACCCCCATCGGCGACGGCCCCGTGCTGCTGCCCGACAACCACTACCTGAGCA
CCCAGTCCGCCCTGAGCAAAGACCCCAACGAGAAGCGCGATCACATGGTCCTGCTGGAGTTCGTGACCGC
CGCCGGGATCACTCTCGGCATGGACGAGCTGTACAAGTAAAGCGGCCGCGACTCTAGAATTCCAACTGAG
CGCCGGTCGCTACCATTACCAACTTGTCTGGTGTCAAAAATAATAGGCCTACTAGTACCGGATCTAGATA
ACTGATCATAATCAGCCATACCACATTTGTAGAGGTTTTACTTGCTTTAAAAAACCTCCCACACCTCCCC
CTGAACCTGAAACATAAAATGAATGCAATTGTTGTTGTTAACTTGTTTATTGCAGCTTATAATGGTTACA
AATAAAGCAATAGCATCACAAATTTCACAAATAAAGCATTTTTTTCACTGCATTCTAGTTGTGGTTTGTC
CAAACTCATCAATGTAGAGTAGACTTATATGGCTTCTTATGTTAGCCAAGAGCCCAAGACTTATCACTTA
TGTGCTACATTAAACTATGTGTGCTCCAGATTTATATGGATTTTATCTATGTTTAATTAAGACTTGTGTT
TACAATTTTTTATATTTGTTTTTAAGTTTTGAATATATGTTTTCATGTGTGATTTTACCGAACAAAAATA
CCGGTTCCCGTCCGATTTCGACTTTAACCCGACCGGATCGTATCGGTTTTCGATTACCGTATTTATCCCG
TTCGTTTTCGTTACCGGTATATCCCGTTTTCGTTTCCGTCCCGCAAGTTAAATATGAAAATGAAAACGGT
AGAGGTATTTTACCGACCGTTACCGACCGTTTTCATCCCTAGTCGGGGAGCTCCAGCTTTTGTTCCCTTT
AGTGAGGGTTAATTGCGCGCTTGGCGTAATCATGGTCATAGCTGTTTCCTGTGTGAAATTGTTATCCGCT
CACAATTCCACACAACATACGAGCCGGAAGCATAAAGTGTAAAGCCTGGGGTGCCTAATGAGTGAGCTAA
CTCACATTAATTGCGTTGCGCTCACTGCCCGCTTTCCAGTCGGGAAACCTGTCGTGCCAGCTGCATTAAT
GAATCGGCCAACGCGCGGGGAGAGGCGGTTTGCGTATTGGGCGCTCTTCCGCTTCCTCGCTCACTGACTC
GCTGCGCTCGGTCGTTCGGCTGCGGCGAGCGGTATCAGCTCACTCAAAGGCGGTAATACGGTTATCCACA
GAATCAGGGGATAACGCAGGAAAGAACATGTGAGCAAAAGGCCAGCAAAAGGCCAGGAACCGTAAAAAGG
CCGCGTTGCTGGCGTTTTTCCATAGGCTCCGCCCCCCTGACGAGCATCACAAAAATCGACGCTCAAGTCA
GAGGTGGCGAAACCCGACAGGACTATAAAGATACCAGGCGTTTCCCCCTGGAAGCTCCCTCGTGCGCTCT
CCTGTTCCGACCCTGCCGCTTACCGGATACCTGTCCGCCTTTCTCCCTTCGGGAAGCGTGGCGCTTTCTC
ATAGCTCACGCTGTAGGTATCTCAGTTCGGTGTAGGTCGTTCGCTCCAAGCTGGGCTGTGTGCACGAACC
CCCCGTTCAGCCCGACCGCTGCGCCTTATCCGGTAACTATCGTCTTGAGTCCAACCCGGTAAGACACGAC
TTATCGCCACTGGCAGCAGCCACTGGTAACAGGATTAGCAGAGCGAGGTATGTAGGCGGTGCTACAGAGT
TCTTGAAGTGGTGGCCTAACTACGGCTACACTAGAAGAACAGTATTTGGTATCTGCGCTCTGCTGAAGCC
AGTTACCTTCGGAAAAAGAGTTGGTAGCTCTTGATCCGGCAAACAAACCACCGCTGGTAGCGGTGGTTTT
TTTGTTTGCAAGCAGCAGATTACGCGCAGAAAAAAAGGATCTCAAGAAGATCCTTTGATCTTTTCTACGG
GGTCTGACGCTCAGTGGAACGAAAACTCACGTTAAGGGATTTTGGTCATGAGATTATCAAAAAGGATCTT
CACCTAGATCCTTTTAAATTAAAAATGAAGTTTTAAATCAATCTAAAGTATATATGAGTAAACTTGGTCT
GACAGTTACCAATGCTTAATCAGTGAGGCACCTATCTCAGCGATCTGTCTATTTCGTTCATCCATAGTTG
CCTGACTCCCCGTCGTGTAGATAACTACGATACGGGAGGGCTTACCATCTGGCCCCAGTGCTGCAATGAT
ACCGCGAGACCCACGCTCACCGGCTCCAGATTTATCAGCAATAAACCAGCCAGCCGGAAGGGCCGAGCGC
AGAAGTGGTCCTGCAACTTTATCCGCCTCCATCCAGTCTATTAATTGTTGCCGGGAAGCTAGAGTAAGTA
GTTCGCCAGTTAATAGTTTGCGCAACGTTGTTGCCATTGCTACAGGCATCGTGGTGTCACGCTCGTCGTT
TGGTATGGCTTCATTCAGCTCCGGTTCCCAACGATCAAGGCGAGTTACATGATCCCCCATGTTGTGCAAA
AAAGCGGTTAGCTCCTTCGGTCCTCCGATCGTTGTCAGAAGTAAGTTGGCCGCAGTGTTATCACTCATGG
TTATGGCAGCACTGCATAATTCTCTTACTGTCATGCCATCCGTAAGATGCTTTTCTGTGACTGGTGAGTA
CTCAACCAAGTCATTCTGAGAATAGTGTATGCGGCGACCGAGTTGCTCTTGCCCGGCGTCAATACGGGAT
AATACCGCGCCACATAGCAGAACTTTAAAAGTGCTCATCATTGGAAAACGTTCTTCGGGGCGAAAACTCT
CAAGGATCTTACCGCTGTTGAGATCCAGTTCGATGTAACCCACTCGTGCACCCAACTGATCTTCAGCATC
TTTTACTTTCACCAGCGTTTCTGGGTGAGCAAAAACAGGAAGGCAAAATGCCGCAAAAAAGGGAATAAGG
GCGACACGGAAATGTTGAATACTCATACTCTTCCTTTTTCAATATTATTGAAGCATTTATCAGGGTTATT
GTCTCATGAGCGGATACATATTTGAATGTATTTAGAAAAATAAACAAATAGGGGTTCCGCGCACATTTCC
CCGAAAAGTGCCACCTAAATTGTAAGCGTTAATATTTTGTTAAAATTCGCGTTAAATTTTTGTTAAATCA
GCTCATTTTTTAACCAATAGGCCGAAATCGGCAAAATCCCTTATAAATCAAAAGAATAGACCGAGATAGG
GT
[37 nt withheld, positions 5603-5639]
AAAGAACGTGGACTCCAACGTCAAAGG
[49 nt withheld, positions 5667-5715]
T
[91 nt withheld, positions 5717-5807]
G
[124 nt withheld, positions 5809-5932]
CCCATTCGCCATTCAGGCTGCGCAACTGTTGGGAAGGGCGATCGGTGCGGGCCTCTTCGCTAT
